>Addgene plasmid #173298 | RVD-CC3 | addgene full sequence | sequence record 354983 | Addgene NGS Result
CTAGACCAAAGCTGGTCTCACTACAACTTGCGCTGGGGTTAGTCCGTGGGCTTGACAGAGAACTGGTAGA
AGGCGTTGGACGGTTTCAAGAGCCTGTTTGCCACCGTCATGACTAGCAATCGCTACAACTTGCGCTGGGG
TTAGTCCGTGGGCTTGACAGAGAACTGGTAGAAGGCGTTGGACGGTTTCAAGAGCCTGTTTGCCACCGTC
ATGACTAGCAATCGCTACCACGAGACCATATCTGGTCGAGCCACCCATGACCAAAATCCCTTAACGTGAG
TTACGCGTCGTTCCACTGAGCGTCAGACCCCGTAGAAAAGATCAAAGGATCTTCTTGAGATCCTTTTTTT
CTGCGCGTAATCTGCTGCTTGCAAACAAAAAAACCACCGCTACCAGCGGTGGTTTGTTTGCCGGATCAAG
AGCTACCAACTCTTTTTCCGAAGGTAACTGGCTTCAGCAGAGCGCAGATACCAAATACTGTTCTTCTAGT
GTAGCCGTAGTTAGGCCACCACTTCAAGAACTCTGTAGCACCGCCTACATACCTCGCTCTGCTAATCCTG
TTACCAGTGGCTGCTGCCAGTGGCGATAAGTCGTGTCTTACCGGGTTGGACTCAAGACGATAGTTACCGG
ATAAGGCGCAGCGGTCGGGCTGAACGGGGGGTTCGTGCACACAGCCCAGCTTGGAGCGAACGACCTACAC
CGAACTGAGATACCTACAGCGTGAGCTATGAGAAAGCGCCACGCTTCCCGAAGGGAGAAAGGCGGACAGG
TATCCGGTAAGCGGCAGGGTCGGAACAGGAGAGCGCACGAGGGAGCTTCCAGGGGGAAACGCCTGGTATC
TTTATAGTCCTGTCGGGTTTCGCCACCTCTGACTTGAGCGTCGATTTTTGTGATGCTCGTCAGGGGGGCG
GAGCCTATGGAAAAACGCCAGCAACGCGGCCTTTTTACGGTTCCTGGCCTTTTGCTGGCCTTTTGCTCAC
ATGTTCTTTCCTGCGTTATCCACAGAATCAGGGGATAACGCAGGAAAGAACATGAATTAATTCTCATGTT
TGACAGCTTATCATCGATTAGCTTTAATGCGGTAGTTTATCACAGTTAAATTGCTAACGCAGTCAGGCAC
CGTGTATGAAATCTAACAATGCGCTCATCGTCATCCTCGGCACCGTCACCCTGGATGCTGTAGGCATAGG
CTTGGTTATGCCGGTACTGCCGGGCCTCTTGCGGGATATCGTCCATTCCGACAGCATCGCCAGTCACTAT
GGCGTGCTGCTAGCGCTATATGCGTTGATGCAATTTCTATGCGCACCCGTTCTCGGAGCACTGTCCGACC
GCTTTGGCCGCCGCCCAGTCCTGCTCGCTTCGCTACTTGGAGCCACTATCGACTACGCGATCATGGCGAC
CACACCCGTCCTGTGGATTCTCTACGCCGGACGCATCGTGGCCGGCATCACCGGCGCCACAGGTGCGGTT
GCTGGCGCCTATATCGCCGACATCACCGATGGGGAAGATCGGGCTCGCCACTTCGGGCTCATGAGCGCTT
GTTTCGGCGTGGGTATGGTGGCAGGCCCCGTGGCCGGGGGACTGTTGGGCGCCATCTCCTTACATGCACC
ATTCCTTGCGGCGGCGGTGCTCAACGGCCTCAACCTACTACTGGGCTGCTTCCTAATGCAGGAGTCGCAT
AAGGGAGAGCGCCGACCCATGCCCTTGAGAGCCTTCAACCCAGTCAGCTCCTTCCGGTGGGCGCGGGGCA
TGACTATCGTCGCCGCACTTATGACTGTCTTCTTTATCATGCAACTCGTAGGACAGGTGCCGGCAGCGCT
CTGGGTCATTTTCGGCGAGGACCGCTTTCGCTGGAGCGCGACGATGATCGGCCTGTCGCTTGCGGTATTC
GGAATCTTGCACGCCCTCGCTCAAGCCTTCGTCACTGGTCCCGCCACCAAACGTTTCGGCGAGAAGCAGG
CCATTATCGCCGGCATGGCGGCCGACGCGCTGGGCTACGTCTTGCTGGCGTTCGCGACGCGAGGCTGGAT
GGCCTTCCCCATTATGATTCTTCTCGCTTCCGGCGGCATCGGGATGCCCGCGTTGCAGGCCATGCTGTCC
AGGCAGGTAGATGACGACCATCAGGGACAGCTTCAAGGATCGCTCGCGGCTCTTACCAGCCTAACTTCGA
TCATTGGACCGCTGATCGTCACGGCGATTTATGCCGCCTCGGCGAGCACATGGAACGGGTTGGCATGGAT
TGTAGGCGCCGCCCTATACCTTGTCTGCCTCCCCGCGTTGCGTCGCGGTGCATGGAGCCGGGCCACCTCG
ACCTGAATGGAAGCCGGCGGCACCTCGCTAACGGATTCACCACTCCAAGAATTGGAGCCAATCAATTCTT
GCGGAGAACTGTGAATGCGCAAACCAACCCTTGATCGGGGAAGAACAGTATGTCGAGCTATTTTTTGACT
TACTGGGGATCAAGCCTGATTGGGAGAAAATAAAATATCCCCTATAGTGAGTCGTATTACATGGTCATAG
CTGTTTCCTGGCAGCTCTGGCCCGTGTCTCAAAATCTCTGATGTTACATTGCACAAGATAAAAATATATC
ATCATGCCTCCT
Features (pLannotate 1.2.2; 6 found; start..end, strand, type, name):
    335..923     +  rep_origin     ori: high-copy-number ColE1/pMB1/pBR322/pUC origin of replication
    995..1034    -  rep_origin     RSF ori (fragment): Plasmids containing the RSF 1030 origin of replication can be propagated in E. coli cells that contain additional plasmids with compatible origins.
   1050..1078    +  promoter       tet promoter: E. coli promoter for tetracycline efflux protein gene
   1126..2316    +  CDS            TcR: tetracycline efflux protein; tet; confers resistance to tetracycline
   2414..2488    +  CDS            KanR (fragment): aminoglycoside phosphotransferase; aphA-3; confers resistance to kanamycin
   2491..2509    -  promoter       T7 promoter: promoter for bacteriophage T7 RNA polymerase
