[The description below was written by a language model from this plasmid's Addgene catalogue record and pLannotate feature annotations shown in this document.]
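Description:
RVD-CC3 is a small (about 2.6 kb) bacterial module plasmid from a library of building blocks for one-step assembly of custom TALE repeat arrays, such as those used in DdCBE mitochondrial base editors and other TALE-based proteins. It is built on a "TetR T vector" backbone, a TA-cloning plasmid. According to the depositor, the synthetic insert sits at the TA site. The vector type is otherwise unspecified. The plasmid replicates in E. coli from a high-copy ColE1/pUC-type origin and is selected with tetracycline, through a tetracycline efflux gene (TcR) driven by its native tet promoter. The annotation also picks up short fragments of an RSF origin and of a kanamycin resistance gene, plus a T7 promoter. The two fragments are too small to be functional and appear to be remnants of backbone construction. No role is recorded for the T7 promoter.

The payload is described as an HD-HD dimer RVD at Position 3, meaning two consecutive TALE repeat units that each carry the HD repeat-variable diresidue. In the TALE code, HD specifies cytosine, which fits the "CC" in the plasmid name. The "3" marks the slot this dimer occupies in the ordered assembly. Pre-made dimers for defined positions let a user pick one plasmid per position to match a target DNA sequence and join them in a single reaction into a recipient vector. The insert itself is not annotated in the feature table, and the record does not state the flanking cloning sites or the enzymes used for assembly. The plasmid has no eukaryotic expression elements, so it serves purely as a cloning donor.
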