Addgene plasmid #173298: RVD-CC3
Purpose: One-step assembly of custom RVD arrays to construct DdCBE, TALE, etc.
Depositing lab: Bin Shen. Depositing organization: Nanjing Medical University. Publication: Precision modeling of mitochondrial diseases in zebrafish via DdCBE-mediated mtDNA base editing. Guo J, Zhang X, Chen X, Sun H, Dai Y, Wang J, Qian X, Tan L, Lou X, Shen B. Cell Discov. 2021 Sep 3;7(1):78. doi: 10.1038/s41421-021-00307-9. PubMed 34480028.
Backbone
  Vector backbone: TetR T vector
  Vector type: Unspecified
Growth in bacteria
  Bacterial resistance: Tetracycline, 10 μg/mL
  Growth temperature: 37°C
  Growth strain: DH5alpha
  Copy number: High Copy
Gene/Insert
  Gene/Insert name: HD-HD dimer RVD at Position3
  Species: Synthetic
  Mutation: no
  Cloning method: Restriction Enzyme; 5′ cloning site Unknown (unknown if destroyed)
Terms and licenses: Academic/Nonprofit Terms; Industry Terms: Not Available to Industry
Depositor comments: RVD is inserted into TA site of TetR T vector
How to cite: RVD-CC3 was a gift from Bin Shen (Addgene plasmid # 173298 ; http://n2t.net/addgene:173298 ; RRID:Addgene_173298)
