>Addgene plasmid #173298 | RVD-CC3 | depositor partial sequence | sequence record 336253 | RVD flanked by two Bsa I sites
GGTCTCGTGGTAGCGATTGCTAGTCATGACGGTGGCAAACAGGCTCTTGAAACCGTCCAACGCCTTCTAC
CAGTTCTCTGTCAAGCCCACGGACTAACCCCAGCGCAAGTTGTAGCGATTGCTAGTCATGACGGTGGCAA
ACAGGCTCTTGAAACCGTCCAACGCCTTCTACCAGTTCTCTGTCAAGCCCACGGACTAACCCCAGCGCAA
GTTGTAGTGAGACC
